>Addgene plasmid #168478 | pMRBad-C-DiB-RM | addgene full sequence | sequence record 332738 | Addgene NGS Result
CCATGGGTCCTTTCTATGGCGGTTATAACGTTATTGCACTCGATCGGGAATACCGCCATGCGCTGGTTTG
CGGCCCGGACCGCGACTACCTGTGGATCAACTCCCGCACGCCAACCATTTCTGACGAAGTGAAACAGGAG
ATGCTGGCAGTCGCGACCCGGGAAGGGTTTGATGTCAGTAAATTTATTTGGGTACAGCAGCCTGGTAGTT
AGTGTACAACTAAGGATCCGGCTGCTAACAAAGCCCGAAAGGAAGCTGAGTTGGCTGCTGCCACCGCTGA
GCAATAACTAGCATAACCCCTTGGGGCCTCTAAACGGGTCTTGAGGGGTTTTTTGCTGAAAGGAGGAACT
ATATCCGGATATCCACAGGACGGGTGTGGTCGCCATGATGGTGACCACCATTTGCCCCATATCACCGTCG
GTACTGATCCCGTCGTCAATAAACCGAACCGCTACACCCTGAGCATCAAACTCTTTTATCAGTTGGATCA
TGTCGGCGGTGTCGCGGCCAAGACGGTCGAGCTTCTTCACCAGAATGACATCACCTTCCTCCACCTTCAT
CCTCAGCAAATCCAGCCCTTCCCGATCTGTTGAACTGCCGGATGCCTTGTCGGTAAAGATGCGGTTAGCT
TTTACCCCTGCATCTTTGAGCGCTGAGGTCTGCCTCGTGAAGAAGGTGTTGCTGACTCATACCAGGCCTG
AATCGCCCCATCATCCAGCCAGAAAGTGAGGGAGCCACGGTTGATGAGAGCTTTGTTGTAGGTGGACCAG
TTGGTGATTTTGAACTTTTGCTTTGCCACGGAACGGTCTGCGTTGTCGGGAAGATGCGTGATCTGATCCT
TCAACTCAGCAAAAGTTCGATTTATTCAACAAAGCCGCCGTCCCGTCAAGTCAGCGTAATGCTCTGCCAG
TGTTACAACCAATTAACCAATTCTGATTAGAAAAACTCATCGAGCATCAAATGAAACTGCAATTTATTCA
TATCAGGATTATCAATACCATATTTTTGAAAAAGCCGTTTCTGTAATGAAGGAGAAAACTCACCGAGGCA
GTTCCATAGGATGGCAAGATCCTGGTATCGGTCTGCGATTCCGACTCGTCCAACATCAATACAACCTATT
AATTTCCCCTCGTCAAAAATAAGGTTATCAAGTGAGAAATCACCATGAGTGACGACTGAATCCGGTGAGA
ATGGCAAAAGCTTATGCATTTCTTTCCAGACTTGTTCAACAGGCCAGCCATTACGCTCGTCATCAAAATC
ACTCGCATCAACCAAACCGTTATTCATTCGTGATTGCGCCTGAGCGAGACGAAATACGCGATCGCTGTTA
AAAGGACAATTACAAACAGGAATCGAATGCAACCGGCGCAGGAACACTGCCAGCGCATCAACAATATTTT
CACCTGAATCAGGATATTCTTCTAATACCTGGAATGCTGTTTTCCCGGGGATCGCAGTGGTGAGTAACCA
TGCATCATCAGGAGTACGGATAAAATGCTTGATGGTCGGAAGAGGCATAAATTCCGTCAGCCAGTTTAGT
CTGACCATCTCATCTGTAACATCATTGGCAACGCTACCTTTGCCATGTTTCAGAAACAACTCTGGCGCAT
CGGGCTTCCCATACAATCGATAGATTGTCGCACCTGATTGCCCGACATTATCGCGAGCCCATTTATACCC
ATATAAATCAGCATCCATGTTGGAATTTAATCGCGGCCTCGAGCAAGACGTTTCCCGTTGAATATGGCTC
ATAACACCCCTTGTATTACTGTTTATGTAAGCAGACAGTTTTATTGTTCATGATGATATATTTTTATCTT
GTGCAATGTAACATCAGAGATTTTGAGACACAACGTGGCTTTGTTGAATAAATCGAACTTTTGCTGAGTT
GAAGGATCAGATCACGCATCTTCCCGACAACGCAGACCGTTCCGTGGCAAAGCAAAAGTTCAAAATCACC
AACTGGTCCACCTACAACAAAGCTCTCATCAACCGTGGCTCCCTCACTTTCTGGCTGGATGATGGGGCGA
TTCAGGCCTGGTATGAGTCAGCAACACCTTCTTCACGAGGCAGACCTCAGCGCTAGCGGAGTGTATACTG
GCTTACTATGTTGGCACTGATGAGGGTGTCAGTGAAGTGCTTCATGTGGCAGGAGAAAAAAGGCTGCACC
GGTGCGTCAGCAGAATATGTGATACAGGATATATTCCGCTTCCTCGCTCACTGACTCGCTACGCTCGGTC
GTTCGACTGCGGCGAGCGGAAATGGCTTACGAACGGGGCGGAGATTTCCTGGAAGATGCCAGGAAGATAC
TTAACAGGGAAGTGAGAGGGCCGCGGCAAAGCCGTTTTTCCATAGGCTCCGCCCCCCTGACAAGCATCAC
GAAATCTGACGCTCAAATCAGTGGTGGCGAAACCCGACAGGACTATAAAGATACCAGGCGTTTCCCCCTG
GCGGCTCCCTCGTGCGCTCTCCTGTTCCTGCCTTTCGGTTTACCGGTGTCATTCCGCTGTTATGGCCGCG
TTTGTCTCATTCCACGCCTGACACTCAGTTCCGGGTAGGCAGTTCGCTCCAAGCTGGACTGTATGCACGA
ACCCCCCGTTCAGTCCGACCGCTGCGCCTTATCCGGTAACTATCGTCTTGAGTCCAACCCGGAAAGACAT
GCAAAAGCACCACTGGCAGCAGCCACTGGTAATTGATTTAGAGGAGTTAGTCTTGAAGTCATGCGCCGGT
TAAGGCTAAACTGAAAGGACAAGTTTTGGTGACTGCGCTCCTCCAAGCCAGTTACCTCGGTTCAAAGAGT
TGGTAGCTCAGAGAACCTTCGAAAAACCGCCCTGCAAGGCGGTTTTTTCGTTTTCAGAGCAAGAGATTAC
GCGCAGACCAAAACGATCTCAAGAAGATCATCTTATTAAGGGGTCTGACGCTCAGTGGAACGAAAACTCA
CGTTAAGGGATTTTGGTCATGAGATTATCAAAAAGGATCTTCACCTAGATCCTTTTAAATTAAAAATGAA
GTTTTAAATCAATCTAAAGTATATATGAGTAAACTTGGTCTGACAGTTACCAATGCTTAATCAGTGAGGC
ACCTATCTCAGCGATCTGTCTATTTCGTTCATCCATAGTTGCCTGACTCCCCGTCGTGTAGATAACTACG
ATACGGGAGGGCTTACCATCTGGCCCCAGTGCTGCAATGATACCGCGAGACCCACGCTCACCGGCTCCAG
ATTTATCAGCAATAAACCAGCCAGCCGGAAGGGCCGAGCGCAGAAGTGGTCCTGCAACTTTATCCGCCTC
CATCCAGTCTATTAATTGTTGCCGGGAAGCTAGAGTAAGTAGTTCGCCAGTTAATAGTTTGCGCAACGTT
GTTGCCATTGCTGCAGATCGATGCATAATGTGCCTGTCAAATGGACGAAGCAGGGATTCTGCAAACCCTA
TGCTACTCCGTCAAGCCGTCAATTGTCTGATTCGTTACCAATTATGACAACTTGACGGCTACATCATTCA
CTTTTTCTTCACAACCGGCACGGAACTCGCTCGGGCTGGCCCCGGTGCATTTTTTAAATACCCGCGAGAA
ATAGAGTTGATCGTCAAAACCAACATTGCGACCGACGGTGGCGATAGGCATCCGGGTGGTGCTCAAAAGC
AGCTTCGCCTGGCTGATACGTTGGTCCTCGCGCCAGCTTAAGACGCTAATCCCTAACTGCTGGCGGAAAA
GATGTGACAGACGCGACGGCGACAAGCAAACATGCTGTGCGACGCTGGCGATATCAAAATTGCTGTCTGC
CAGGTGATCGCTGATGTACTGACAAGCCTCGCGTACCCGATTATCCATCGGTGGATGGAGCGACTCGTTA
ATCGCTTCCATGCGCCGCAGTAACAATTGCTCAAGCAGATTTATCGCCAGCAGCTCCGAATAGCGCCCTT
CCCCTTGCCCGGCGTTAATGATTTGCCCAAACAGGTCGCTGAAATGCGGCTGGTGCGCTTCATCCGGGCG
AAAGAACCCCGTATTGGCAAATATTGACGGCCAGTTAAGCCATTCATGCCAGTAGGCGCGCGGACGAAAG
TAAACCCACTGGTGATACCATTCGCGAGCCTCCGGATGACGACCGTAGTGATGAATCTCTCCTGGCGGGA
ACAGCAAAATATCACCCGGTCGGCAAACAAATTCTCGTCCCTGATTTTTCACCACCCCCTGACCGCGAAT
GGTGAGATTGAGAATATAACCTTTCATTCCCAGCGGTCGGTCGATAAAAAAATCGAGATAACCGTTGGCC
TCAATCGGCGTTAAACCCGCCACCAGATGGGCATTAAACGAGTATCCCGGCAGCAGGGGATCATTTTGCG
CTTCAGCCATACTTTTCATACTCCCGCCATTCAGAGAAGAAACCAATTGTCCATATTGCATCAGACATTG
CCGTCACTGCGTCTTTTACTGGCTCTTCTCGCTAACCAAACCGGTAACCCCGCTTATTAAAAGCATTCTG
TAACAAAGCGGGACCAAAGCCATGACAAAAACGCGTAACAAAAGTGTCTATAATCACGGCAGAAAAGTCC
ACATTGATTATTTGCACGGCGTCACACTTTGCTATGCCATAGCATTTTTATCCATAAGATTAGCGGATCC
TACCTGACGCTTTTTATCGCAACTCTCTACTGTTTCTCCATACCCGTTTTTTTGGGCTAGAAATAATTTT
GTTTAACTTTAAGAAGGAGATATAC
Features (pLannotate 1.2.2; 13 found; start..end, strand, type, name):
      6..209     +  CDS            blc (fragment): BLC_ECOLI - Also known as yjeL. Experimental evidence at protein level: Swiss-Prot protein existence level 1. Involved in the storage or transport of lipids necessary for membrane maintenance under stressful conditions. Displays a binding preference for lysophospholipids. From Escherichia coli (strain K12).
    231..280     +  CDS            SET1 (fragment): solubility-enhancement tag derived from T7 phage gene 10B
    288..335     +  terminator     T7 terminator: transcription terminator for bacteriophage T7 RNA polymerase
    381..662     -  CDS            tnpR (fragment): TNR3_ECOLX - Experimental evidence at protein level: Swiss-Prot protein existence level 1. Resolvase catalyzes the resolution (a site-specific recombination) of the cointegrated replicon to yield the final transposition products. From Escherichia coli.
    650..796     -  CDS            TRA2_ECOLX (fragment): Protein predicted: Swiss-Prot protein existence level 4. Required for transposition of transposon Tn903. From Escherichia coli.
    937..1752    -  CDS            KanR: aminoglycoside phosphotransferase; aph(3')-Ia; confers resistance to kanamycin in bacteria or G418 (Geneticin®) in eukaryotes
   2079..2105    +  misc_feature   bom (fragment): basis of mobility region from pBR322
   2204..2259    -  rep_origin     RSF ori (fragment): Plasmids containing the RSF 1030 origin of replication can be propagated in E. coli cells that contain additional plasmids with compatible origins.
   2347..2892    -  rep_origin     p15A ori: Plasmids containing the medium-copy-number p15A origin of replication can be propagated in E. coli cells that contain a second plasmid with the ColE1 origin.
   3058..3372    -  CDS            bla(M) (fragment): β-lactamase lacking the signal sequence; bla(M); allows cytosolic expression of β-lactamase
   3472..4350    -  CDS            araC: L-arabinose regulatory protein; araC
   4377..4661    +  promoter       araBAD promoter: araBAD; promoter of the L-arabinose operon of E. coli; the araC regulatory gene is transcribed in the opposite direction (Guzman et al., 1995)
   4688..4710    +  RBS            RBS: efficient ribosome binding site from bacteriophage T7 gene 10 (Olins and Rangwala, 1989)
