[The description below was written by a language model from this plasmid's Addgene catalogue record and pLannotate feature annotations shown in this document.]
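Description:
pMRBad-C-DiB-RM is a low-copy bacterial expression plasmid built on the pMRBad backbone that encodes the C-terminal fragment of the split fluorogen-activating protein DiB-RM. The roughly 210 bp synthetic insert was cloned between NcoI and BsrGI sites, and automated annotation matches it to a fragment of the E. coli lipocalin Blc, indicating that this is the scaffold from which the engineered DiB-RM sequence derives. Expression is driven by the arabinose-inducible araBAD promoter, with the divergently transcribed araC regulator carried on the same plasmid. A bacteriophage T7 gene 10 ribosome binding site lies just upstream of the coding region, and a T7 terminator lies downstream. A short sequence resembling the SET1 solubility tag is annotated between the insert and the terminator, but the record does not say whether it is translated as part of the product.

The plasmid replicates from a p15A origin and is selected with kanamycin through the aph(3')-Ia gene. Several partial annotations (tnpR, a Tn903 transposase, an RSF origin piece, a bom fragment and a truncated β-lactamase) appear to be non-functional remnants of the backbone's construction history. The p15A origin is compatible with ColE1-type plasmids, which matters because this construct is designed to be co-transformed with its partner, pET11a-N-DiB-RM, which supplies the N-terminal fragment. On its own the C-fragment is only half of the protein; co-expression of the two halves in the same cell yields the DiB-RM-split protein. The construct comes from work on computational redesign of a fluorogen-activating protein with Rosetta.
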