Addgene plasmid #168478: pMRBad-C-DiB-RM
Purpose: C-fragment of the DiB-RM‐split protein. This plasmid needs to be co-transformed with Plasmid 168476: pET11a-N-DiB-RM to obtain DiB-RM‐split protein
Depositing lab: Jens Meiler. Depositing organization: Vanderbilt University. Publication: Computational redesign of a fluorogen activating protein with Rosetta. Bozhanova NG, Harp JM, Bender BJ, Gavrikov AS, Gorbachev DA, Baranov MS, Mercado CB, Zhang X, Lukyanov KA, Mishin AS, Meiler J. PLoS Comput Biol. 2021 Nov 8;17(11):e1009555. doi: 10.1371/journal.pcbi.1009555. eCollection 2021 Nov. PubMed 34748541.
Backbone
  Vector backbone: pMRBad
  Backbone size w/o insert (bp): 4504
  Total vector size (bp): 4714
  Vector type: Bacterial Expression
Growth in bacteria
  Bacterial resistance: Kanamycin, 50 μg/mL
  Growth temperature: 37°C
  Growth strain: DH5alpha
  Copy number: Low Copy
Gene/Insert
  Gene/Insert name: C-fragment of DiB-RM
  Species: Synthetic
  Insert size (bp): 210
  Promoter: araBAD
  Cloning method: Restriction Enzyme; 5′ cloning site NcoI (not destroyed); 3′ cloning site BsrGI (not destroyed)
  Sequencing primers: 5′ GCACGGCGTCACACTTTGC; 3′ CTAGTTATTGCTCAGCGGTG
Terms and licenses: Academic/Nonprofit Terms; Industry Terms: Not Available to Industry
How to cite: pMRBad-C-DiB-RM was a gift from Jens Meiler (Addgene plasmid # 168478 ; http://n2t.net/addgene:168478 ; RRID:Addgene_168478)
