>Addgene plasmid #168478 | pMRBad-C-DiB-RM | depositor partial sequence | sequence record 327018 | T7-rev
TTTCGGGCTTTGTTAGCAGCCGGATCCTTAGTTGTACACTAACTACCAGGCTGCTGTACCCAAATAAATT
TACTGACATCAAACCCTTCCCGGGTCGCGACTGCCAGCATCTCCTGTTTCACTTCGTCAGAAATGGTTGG
CGTGCGGGAGTTGATCCACAGGTAGTCGCGGTCCGGGCCGCAAACCAGCGCATGGCGGTATTCCCGATCG
AGTGCAATAACGTTATAACCGCCATAGAAAGGACCCATGGGTATATCTCCTTCTTAAAGTTAAACAAAAT
TATTTCTAGCCCAAAAAAACGGGTATGGAGAAACAGTAGAGAGTTGCGATAAAAAGCGTCAGGTAGGATC
CGCTAATCTTATGGATAAAAATGCTATGGCATAGCAAAGTGTGACGCCGTGCAAATAATCAATGTGGACT
TTTCTGCCGTGATTATAGACACTTTTGTTACGCGTTTTTGTCATGGCTTTGGTCCCGCTTTGTTACAGAA
TGCTTTTAATAAGCGGGGTTACCGGTTTGGTTAGCGAGAAGAGCCAGTAAAAGACGCAGTGACGGCAATG
TCTGATGCAATATGGACAATTGGTTTCTTCTCTGAATGGCGGGAGTATGAAAAGTATGGCTGAAGCGCAA
AATGATCCCCTGCTGCCGGGATACTCGTTTAATGCCCATCTGGTGGCGGGTTTAACGCCGATTGAGGCCA
ACGGTTATCTCGATTTTTTTATCGACCGACCGCTGGGAATGAAAGGTTATATTCTCAATCTCACCATTCG
CGGTCAGGGGGTGGTGAAAAATCAGGGACGAGAATTTGTTTGCCGACCGGG
